>Addgene plasmid #179663 | CMVTO-P3-cTVMVP | addgene full sequence | sequence record 356774 | Addgene NGS Result
TGCTTAGGGTTAGGCGTTTTGCGCTGCTTCGTACGGGCCAGATATACGCGTTGACATTGATTATTGACTA
GTTATTAATAGTAATCAATTACGGGGTCATTAGTTCATAGCCCATATATGGAGTTCCGCGTTACATAACT
TACGGTAAATGGCCCGCCTGGCTGACCGCCCAACGACCCCCGCCCATTGACGTCAATAATGACGTATGTT
CCCATAGTAACGCCAATAGGGACTTTCCATTGACGTCAATGGGTGGAGTATTTACGGTAAACTGCCCACT
TGGCAGTACATCAAGTGTATCATATGCCAAGTACGCCCCCTATTGACGTCAATGACGGTAAATGGCCCGC
CTGGCATTATGCCCAGTACATGACCTTATGGGACTTTCCTACTTGGCAGTACATCTACGTATTAGTCATC
GCTATTACCATGGTGATGCGGTTTTGGCAGTACATCAATGGGCGTGGATAGCGGTTTGACTCACGGGGAT
TTCCAAGTCTCCACCCCATTGACGTCAATGGGAGTTTGTTTTGGCACCAAAATCAACGGGACTTTCCAAA
ATGTCGTAACAACTCCGCCCCATTGACGCAAATGGGCGGTAGGCGTGTACGGTGGGAGGTCTATATAAGC
AGAGCTCTCCCTATCAGTGATAGAGATCTCCCTATCAGTGATAGAGATCGTCGACGAGCTCGTTTAGTGA
ACCGTCAGATCGCCTGGAGACGCCATCCACGCTGTTTTGACCTCCATAGAAGACACCGGGACCGATCCAG
CCTCCGGACTCTAGCGTTTAAACTTAAGCTTCGCCACCATGGGATCCCCGGAAGATGAGATCCAGCAACT
GGAAGAAGAAATCGCTCAGCTGGAACAGAAAAACGCAGCGCTGAAAGAGAAAAACCAGGCGCTGAAATAC
GGTAGTAGTGGCTCGAGTAAATCAGTCTCCTCCCTCGTGTCCGAATCCTCTCACATCGTTCACAAGGAAG
ATACCAGTTTCTGGCAGCATTGGATTACCACAAAAGACGGGCAGTGCGGCTCACCGCTGGTGTCTATCAT
TGACGGGAACATTCTGGGAATCCACTCCCTGACACACACCACTAACGGCTCAAACTATTTCGTTGAGTTC
CCAGAGAAGTTCGTAGCTACATATCTGGACGCTGCGGACGGCTGGTGCAAGAACTGGAAATTCAACGCGG
ACAAGATTTCATGGGGTAGTTTCACGCTTGTCGAAGACGCGCCCGAGGACGACTTTATGGCGAAAAAAAC
CGTGGCTGCTATTATGGATAGCTAGCTCGAGGAGGGCCCGAACAAAAACTCATCTCAGAAGAGGATCTGA
ATAGCGCCGTCGACCATCATCATAATCATCATTGAGTTTAAACCCGCTGATCAGCCTCGACTGTGCCTTC
TAGTTGCCAGCCATCTGTTGTTTGCCCCTCCCCCGTGCCTTCCTTGACCCTGGAAGGTGCCACTCCCACT
GTCCTTTCCTAATAAAATGAGGAAATTGCATCGCATTGTCTGAGTAGGTGTCATTCTATTCTGGGGGGTG
GGGTGGGGCAGGACAGCAAGGGGGAGGATTGGGAAGACAATAGCAGGCATGCTGGGGATGCGGTGGGCTC
TATGGAGATCTATCGATGTTCTGGGGATGCGGTGGGCTCTATGGCTTCTGAGGCGGAAAGAACCAGCTGG
GGCTCTAGGGGGTATCCCC
[124 nt withheld, positions 1700-1823]
C
[91 nt withheld, positions 1825-1915]
AGGGTGATGGTTCACGTACCTAGAAGTTCCTATTCCGAAGTTCCTATTCTCTAGAAAGTATAGGAACTTC
CTTGGCCAAAAAGCCTGAACTCACCGCGACGTCTGTCGAGAAGTTTCTGATCGAAAAGTTCGACAGCGTC
TCCGACCTGATGCAGCTCTCGGAGGGCGAAGAATCTCGTGCTTTCAGCTTCGATGTAGGAGGGCGTGGAT
ATGTCCTGCGGGTAAATAGCTGCGCCGATGGTTTCTACAAAGATCGTTATGTTTATCGGCACTTTGCATC
GGCCGCGCTCCCGATTCCGGAAGTGCTTGACATTGGGGAATTCAGCGAGAGCCTGACCTATTGCATCTCC
CGCCGTGCACAGGGTGTCACGTTGCAAGACCTGCCTGAAACCGAACTGCCCGCTGTTCTGCAGCCGGTCG
CGGAGGCCATGGATGCGATCGCTGCGGCCGATCTTAGCCAGACGAGCGGGTTCGGCCCATTCGGACCGCA
AGGAATCGGTCAATACACTACATGGCGTGATTTCATATGCGCGATTGCTGATCCCCATGTGTATCACTGG
CAAACTGTGATGGACGACACCGTCAGTGCGTCCGTCGCGCAGGCTCTCGATGAGCTGATGCTTTGGGCCG
AGGACTGCCCCGAAGTCCGGCACCTCGTGCACGCGGATTTCGGCTCCAACAATGTCCTGACGGACAATGG
CCGCATAACAGCGGTCATTGACTGGAGCGAGGCGATGTTCGGGGATTCCCAATACGAGGTCGCCAACATC
TTCTTCTGGAGGCCGTGGTTGGCTTGTATGGAGCAGCAGACGCGCTACTTCGAGCGGAGGCATCCGGAGC
TTGCAGGATCGCCGCGGCTCCGGGCGTATATGCTCCGCATTGGTCTTGACCAACTCTATCAGAGCTTGGT
TGACGGCAATTTCGATGATGCAGCTTGGGCGCAGGGTCGATGCGACGCAATCGTCCGATCCGGAGCCGGG
ACTGTCGGGCGTACACAAATCGCCCGCAGAAGCGCGGCCGTCTGGACCGATGGCTGTGTAGAAGTACTCG
CCGATAGTGGAAACCGACGCCCCAGCACTCGTCCGAGGGCAAAGGAATAGCACGTACTACGAGATTTCGA
TTCCACCGCCGCCTTCTATGAAAGGTTGGGCTTCGGAATCGTTTTCCGGGACGCCGGCTGGATGATCCTC
CAGCGCGGGGATCTCATGCTGGAGTTCTTCGCCCACCCCAACTTGTTTATTGCAGCTTATAATGGTTACA
AATAAAGCAATAGCATCACAAATTTCACAAATAAAGCATTTTTTTCACTGCATTCTAGTTGTGGTTTGTC
CAAACTCATCAATGTATCTTATCATGTCTGTATACCGTCGACCTCTAGCTAGAGCTTGGCGTAATCATGG
TCATAGCTGTTTCCTGTGTGAAATTGTTATCCGCTCACAATTCCACACAACATACGAGCCGGAAGCATAA
AGTGTAAAGCCTGGGGTGCCTAATGAGTGAGCTAACTCACATTAATTGCGTTGCGCTCACTGCCCGCTTT
CCAGTCGGGAAACCTGTCGTGCCAGCTGCATTAATGAATCGGCCAACGCGCGGGGAGAGGCGGTTTGCGT
ATTGGGCGCTCTTCCGCTTCCTCGCTCACTGACTCGCTGCGCTCGGTCGTTCGGCTGCGGCGAGCGGTAT
CAGCTCACTCAAAGGCGGTAATACGGTTATCCACAGAATCAGGGGATAACGCAGGAAAGAACATGTGAGC
AAAAGGCCAGCAAAAGGCCAGGAACCGTAAAAAGGCCGCGTTGCTGGCGTTTTTCCATAGGCTCCGCCCC
CCTGACGAGCATCACAAAAATCGACGCTCAAGTCAGAGGTGGCGAAACCCGACAGGACTATAAAGATACC
AGGCGTTTCCCCCTGGAAGCTCCCTCGTGCGCTCTCCTGTTCCGACCCTGCCGCTTACCGGATACCTGTC
CGCCTTTCTCCCTTCGGGAAGCGTGGCGCTTTCTCATAGCTCACGCTGTAGGTATCTCAGTTCGGTGTAG
GTCGTTCGCTCCAAGCTGGGCTGTGTGCACGAACCCCCCGTTCAGCCCGACCGCTGCGCCTTATCCGGTA
ACTATCGTCTTGAGTCCAACCCGGTAAGACACGACTTATCGCCACTGGCAGCAGCCACTGGTAACAGGAT
TAGCAGAGCGAGGTATGTAGGCGGTGCTACAGAGTTCTTGAAGTGGTGGCCTAACTACGGCTACACTAGA
AGAACAGTATTTGGTATCTGCGCTCTGCTGAAGCCAGTTACCTTCGGAAAAAGAGTTGGTAGCTCTTGAT
CCGGCAAACAAACCACCGCTGGTAGCGGTGGTTTTTTTGTTTGCAAGCAGCAGATTACGCGCAGAAAAAA
AGGATCTCAAGAAGATCCTTTGATCTTTTCTACGGGGTCTGACGCTCAGTGGAACGAAAACTCACGTTAA
GGGATTTTGGTCATGAGATTATCAAAAAGGATCTTCACCTAGATCCTTTTAAATTAAAAATGAAGTTTTA
AATCAATCTAAAGTATATATGAGTAAACTTGGTCTGACAGTTACCAATGCTTAATCAGTGAGGCACCTAT
CTCAGCGATCTGTCTATTTCGTTCATCCATAGTTGCCTGACTCCCCGTCGTGTAGATAACTACGATACGG
GAGGGCTTACCATCTGGCCCCAGTGCTGCAATGATACCGCGAGACCCACGCTCACCGGCTCCAGATTTAT
CAGCAATAAACCAGCCAGCCGGAAGGGCCGAGCGCAGAAGTGGTCCTGCAACTTTATCCGCCTCCATCCA
GTCTATTAATTGTTGCCGGGAAGCTAGAGTAAGTAGTTCGCCAGTTAATAGTTTGCGCAACGTTGTTGCC
ATTGCTACAGGCATCGTGGTGTCACGCTCGTCGTTTGGTATGGCTTCATTCAGCTCCGGTTCCCAACGAT
CAAGGCGAGTTACATGATCCCCCATGTTGTGCAAAAAAGCGGTTAGCTCCTTCGGTCCTCCGATCGTTGT
CAGAAGTAAGTTGGCCGCAGTGTTATCACTCATGGTTATGGCAGCACTGCATAATTCTCTTACTGTCATG
CCATCCGTAAGATGCTTTTCTGTGACTGGTGAGTACTCAACCAAGTCATTCTGAGAATAGTGTATGCGGC
GACCGAGTTGCTCTTGCCCGGCGTCAATACGGGATAATACCGCGCCACATAGCAGAACTTTAAAAGTGCT
CATCATTGGAAAACGTTCTTCGGGGCGAAAACTCTCAAGGATCTTACCGCTGTTGAGATCCAGTTCGATG
TAACCCACTCGTGCACCCAACTGATCTTCAGCATCTTTTACTTTCACCAGCGTTTCTGGGTGAGCAAAAA
CAGGAAGGCAAAATGCCGCAAAAAAGGGAATAAGGGCGACACGGAAATGTTGAATACTCATACTCTTCCT
TTTTCAATATTATTGAAGCATTTATCAGGGTTATTGTCTCATGAGCGGATACATATTTGAATGTATTTAG
AAAAATAAACAAATAGGGGTTCCGCGCACATTTCCCCGAAAAGTGCCACCTGACGTCGACGGATCGGGAG
ATCTCCCGATCCCCTATGGTGCACTCTCAGTACAATCTGCTCTGATGCCGCATAGTTAAGCCAGTATCTG
CTCCCTGCTTGTGTGTTGGAGGTCGCTGAGTAGTGCGCGAGCAAAATTTAAGCTACAACAAGGCAAGGCT
TGACCGACAATTGCATGAAGAATC
Features (pLannotate 1.2.2; 22 found; start..end, strand, type, name):
     53..432     +  enhancer       CMV enhancer: human cytomegalovirus immediate early enhancer
    433..636     +  promoter       CMV promoter: human cytomegalovirus (CMV) immediate early promoter
    638..657     +  promoter       PLtetO-1 promoter (fragment): modified phage lambda PL promoter with tet operator sites (Lutz and Bujard, 1997)
    659..678     +  promoter       PLtetO-1 promoter (fragment): modified phage lambda PL promoter with tet operator sites (Lutz and Bujard, 1997)
    686..719     +  promoter       TRE3GV promoter (fragment): 3rd-generation Tet-responsive promoter that can be activated by binding of Tet-On® 3G, optimized for retroviral and lentiviral vectors
    929..1279    +  CDS            POLG_TVMV (fragment): Experimental evidence at protein level: Swiss-Prot protein existence level 1. [Nuclear inclusion protein A]: has RNA-binding and proteolytic activities. From Tobacco vein mottling virus (TVMV).
   1391..1615    +  polyA_signal   bGH poly(A) signal: bovine growth hormone polyadenylation signal
   1631..1654    +  polyA_signal   bGH poly(A) signal (fragment): bovine growth hormone polyadenylation signal
   1658..1679    +  promoter       SV40 promoter (fragment): SV40 enhancer and early promoter
   1700..1933    +  rep_origin     f1 ori (fragment) (sequence partly withheld): f1 bacteriophage origin of replication; arrow indicates direction of (+) strand synthesis
   1938..1985    +  protein_bind   FRT: FLP-mediated recombination occurs in the 8-bp core sequence TCTAGAAA (Turan and Bode, 2011). FLP recombinase from the Saccharomyces cerevisiae 2μ plasmid
   1993..3015    +  CDS            HygR: aminoglycoside phosphotransferase from E. coli; aph(4)-Ia; confers resistance to hygromycin
   3025..3150    +  CDS            ble (fragment): BLE_KLEPN - Experimental evidence at protein level: Swiss-Prot protein existence level 1. Binding protein with a strong affinity to the bleomycin family of antibiotics. Binds to CL990; an antimitotic-antibiotic compound. From Klebsiella pneumoniae.
   3145..3266    +  polyA_signal   SV40 poly(A) signal: SV40 polyadenylation signal
   3339..3355    -  protein_bind   lac operator: The lac repressor binds to the lac operator to inhibit transcription in E. coli. This inhibition can be relieved by adding lactose or isopropyl-β-D-thiogalactopyranoside (IPTG). lac repressor encoded by lacI
   3363..3393    -  promoter       lac promoter: promoter for the E. coli lac operon
   3408..3429    -  protein_bind   CAP binding site: CAP binding activates transcription in the presence of cAMP. E. coli catabolite activator protein
   3442..3534    -  CDS            lacI (fragment): lac repressor; lacI; The lac repressor binds to the lac operator to inhibit transcription in E. coli. This inhibition can be relieved by adding lactose or isopropyl-β-D-thiogalactopyranoside (IPTG).
   3717..4305    -  rep_origin     ori: high-copy-number ColE1/pMB1/pBR322/pUC origin of replication
   4476..5336    -  CDS            AmpR: β-lactamase; bla; confers resistance to ampicillin, carbenicillin, and related antibiotics
   5337..5441    -  promoter       AmpR promoter: bla
   5500..5552    -  misc_feature   bom (fragment): basis of mobility region from pBR322
