[The description below was written by a language model from this plasmid's Addgene catalogue record and pLannotate feature annotations shown in this document.]
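Description:
CMVTO-P3-cTVMVP is a mammalian expression plasmid of about 5.6 kb built on the CMVTO-FlpIn backbone. It is propagated in E. coli from a high-copy ColE1/pUC-type origin under ampicillin selection (AmpR with its bla promoter). The annotation also picks up remnants of an f1 origin, lac promoter/operator elements and a bom fragment, which are backbone leftovers rather than functional parts of the payload.

The expression cassette consists of the human CMV immediate-early enhancer and promoter followed by short sequences annotated as tet operator-containing fragments. This matches the "CMVTO" name and implies a CMV promoter that can be repressed by Tet repressor and induced with tetracycline or doxycycline in cells that express the repressor; in cells lacking it, the promoter would be expected to act constitutively. Downstream lies the synthetic insert, terminated by a bGH polyadenylation signal. The only annotated coding segment is a partial match to the NIa protease region of the tobacco vein mottling virus polyprotein, consistent with cTVMVP being the C-terminal half of a split TVMV protease. According to the stated purpose, this half is "uncaged" and fused to a P3 leucine zipper, presumably so that pairing with a complementary zipper on the other half reconstitutes activity. The zipper is not separately annotated, though unannotated sequence lies upstream of the protease fragment.

After the cassette, an FRT site directly precedes a hygromycin resistance gene with an SV40 poly(A) signal. This is the Flp-In arrangement, in which FLP-mediated integration at a genomic FRT landing site enables hygromycin selection of stable lines. The associated work concerns protease-controlled secretion and surface display of intercellular signals.
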