Addgene plasmid #179663: CMVTO-P3-cTVMVP
Purpose: Uncaged-cTVMVP with P3 leucine zipper
Depositing lab: Xiaojing Gao. Depositing organization: Stanford University. Publication: Protease-controlled secretion and display of intercellular signals. Vlahos AE, Kang J, Aldrete CA, Zhu R, Chong LS, Elowitz MB, Gao XJ. Nat Commun. 2022 Feb 17;13(1):912. doi: 10.1038/s41467-022-28623-y. PubMed 35177637.
Backbone
  Vector backbone: CMVTO-FlpIn
  Vector type: Mammalian Expression
Growth in bacteria
  Bacterial resistance: Ampicillin, 100 μg/mL
  Growth temperature: 37°C
  Growth strain: DH5alpha
  Copy number: High Copy
Gene/Insert
  Gene/Insert name: cTVMVP
  Species: Synthetic
Terms and licenses: Academic/Nonprofit Terms; Industry Terms: Not Available to Industry
How to cite: CMVTO-P3-cTVMVP was a gift from Xiaojing Gao (Addgene plasmid # 179663 ; http://n2t.net/addgene:179663 ; RRID:Addgene_179663)
